>Addgene plasmid #177330 | pF1-Hs Cdk1/cyclin B1 | addgene full sequence | sequence record 348398 | Addgene NGS Result
TCACAGAATGAAAATTTTTCTGTCATCTCTTCGTTATTAATGTTTGTAATTGACTGAATATCAACGCTTA
TTTGCAGCCTGAATGGCGAATGGG
[124 nt withheld, positions 95-218]
C
[91 nt withheld, positions 220-310]
A
[49 nt withheld, positions 312-360]
CCTTTGACGTTGGAGTCCACGTTCTT
[37 nt withheld, positions 387-423]
ACCCTATCTCGGTCTATTCTTTTGATTTATAAGGGATTTTGCCGATTTCGGCCTATTGGTTAAAAAATGA
GCTGATTTAACAAAAATTTAACGCGAATTTTAACAAAATATTAACGCTTACAATTTAGGTGGCACTTTTC
GGGGAAATGTGCGCGGAACCCCTATTTGTTTATTTTTCTAAATACATTCAAATATGTATCCGCTCATGAG
ACAATAACCCTGATAAATGCTTCAATAATATTGAAAAAGGAAGAGTATGAGTATTCAACATTTCCGTGTC
GCCCTTATTCCCTTTTTTGCGGCATTTTGCCTTCCTGTTTTTGCTCACCCAGAAACGCTGGTGAAAGTAA
AAGATGCTGAAGATCAGTTGGGTGCACGAGTGGGTTACATCGAACTGGATCTCAACAGCGGTAAGATCCT
TGAGAGTTTTCGCCCCGAAGAACGTTTTCCAATGATGAGCACTTTTAAAGTTCTGCTATGTGGCGCGGTA
TTATCCCGTATTGACGCCGGGCAAGAGCAACTCGGTCGCCGCATACACTATTCTCAGAATGACTTGGTTG
AGTACTCACCAGTCACAGAAAAGCATCTTACGGATGGCATGACAGTAAGAGAATTATGCAGTGCTGCCAT
AACCATGAGTGATAACACTGCGGCCAACTTACTTCTGACAACGATCGGAGGACCGAAGGAGCTAACCGCT
TTTTTGCACAACATGGGGGATCATGTAACTCGCCTTGATCGTTGGGAACCGGAGCTGAATGAAGCCATAC
CAAACGACGAGCGTGACACCACGATGCCTGTAGCAATGGCAACAACGTTGCGCAAACTATTAACTGGCGA
ACTACTTACTCTAGCTTCCCGGCAACAATTAATAGACTGGATGGAGGCGGATAAAGTTGCAGGACCACTT
CTGCGCTCGGCCCTTCCGGCTGGCTGGTTTATTGCTGATAAATCTGGAGCCGGTGAGCGTGGGTCTCGCG
GTATCATTGCAGCACTGGGGCCAGATGGTAAGCCCTCCCGTATCGTAGTTATCTACACGACGGGGAGTCA
GGCAACTATGGATGAACGAAATAGACAGATCGCTGAGATAGGTGCCTCACTGATTAAGCATTGGTAACTG
TCAGACCAAGTTTACTCATATATACTTTAGATTGATTTAAAACTTCATTTTTAATTTAAAAGGATCTAGG
TGAAGATCCTTTTTGATAATCTCATGACCAAAATCCCTTAACGTGAGTTTTCGTTCCACTGAGCGTCAGA
CCCCGTAGAAAAGATCAAAGGATCTTCTTGAGATCCTTTTTTTCTGCGCGTAATCTGCTGCTTGCAAACA
AAAAAACCACCGCTACCAGCGGTGGTTTGTTTGCCGGATCAAGAGCTACCAACTCTTTTTCCGAAGGTAA
CTGGCTTCAGCAGAGCGCAGATACCAAATACTGTTCTTCTAGTGTAGCCGTAGTTAGGCCACCACTTCAA
GAACTCTGTAGCACCGCCTACATACCTCGCTCTGCTAATCCTGTTACCAGTGGCTGCTGCCAGTGGCGAT
AAGTCGTGTCTTACCGGGTTGGACTCAAGACGATAGTTACCGGATAAGGCGCAGCGGTCGGGCTGAACGG
GGGGTTCGTGCACACAGCCCAGCTTGGAGCGAACGACCTACACCGAACTGAGATACCTACAGCGTGAGCT
ATGAGAAAGCGCCACGCTTCCCGAAGGGAGAAAGGCGGACAGGTATCCGGTAAGCGGCAGGGTCGGAACA
GGAGAGCGCACGAGGGAGCTTCCAGGGGGAAACGCCTGGTATCTTTATAGTCCTGTCGGGTTTCGCCACC
TCTGACTTGAGCGTCGATTTTTGTGATGCTCGTCAGGGGGGCGGAGCCTATGGAAAAACGCCAGCAACGC
GGCCTTTTTACGGTTCCTGGCCTTTTGCTGGCCTTTTGCTCACATGTTCTTTCCTGCGTTATCCCCTGAT
TCTGTGGATAACCGTATTACCGCCTTTGAGTGAGCTGATACCGCTCGCCGCAGCCGAACGACCGAGCGCA
GCGAGTCAGTGAGCGAGGAAGCGGAAGAGCGCCTGATGCGGTATTTTCTCCTTACGCATCTGTGCGGTAT
TTCACACCGCATAGACCAGCCGCGTAACCTGGCAAAATCGGTTACGGTTGAGTAATAAATGGATGCCCTG
CGTAAGCGGGTGTGGGCGGACAATAAAGTCTTAAACTGAACAAAATAGATCTAAACTATGACAATAAAGT
CTTAAACTAGACAGAATAGTTGTAAACTGAAATCAGTCCAGTTATGCTGTGAAAAAGCATACTGGACTTT
TGTTATGGCTAAAGCAAACTCTTCATTTTCTGAAGTGCAAATTGCCCGTCGTATTAAAGAGGGGCGTGGC
CAAGGGCATGGTAAAGACTATATTCGCGGCGTTGTGACAATTTACCGAACAACTCCGCGGCCGGGAAGCC
GATCTCGGCTTGAACGAATTGTTAGGTGGCGGTACTTGGGTCGATATCAAAGTGCATCACTTCTTCCCGT
ATGCCCAACTTTGTATAGAGAGCCACTGCGGGATCGTCACCGTAATCTGCTTGCACGTAGATCACATAAG
CACCAAGCGCGTTGGCCTCATGCTTGAGGAGATTGATGAGCGCGGTGGCAATGCCCTGCCTCCGGTGCTC
GCCGGAGACTGCGAGATCATAGATATAGATCTCACTACGCGGCTGCTCAAACTTGGGCAGAACGTAAGCC
GCGAGAGCGCCAACAACCGCTTCTTGGTCGAAGGCAGCAAGCGCGATGAATGTCTTACTACGGAGCAAGT
TCCCGAGGTAATCGGAGTCCGGCTGATGTTGGGAGTAGGTGGCTACGTCTCCGAACTCACGACCGAAAAG
ATCAAGAGCAGCCCGCATGGATTTGACTTGGTCAGGGCCGAGCCTACATGTGCGAATGATGCCCATACTT
GAGCCACCTAACTTTGTTTTAGGGCGACTGCCCTGCTGCGTAACATCGTTGCTGCTGCGTAACATCGTTG
CTGCTCCATAACATCAAACATCGACCCACGGCGTAACGCGCTTGCTGCTTGGATGCCCGAGGCATAGACT
GTACAAAAAAACAGTCATAACAAGCCATGAAAACCGCCACTGCGCCGTTACCACCGCTGCGTTCGGTCAA
GGTTCTGGACCAGTTGCGTGAGCGCATACGCTACTTGCATTACAGTTTACGAACCGAACAGGCTTATGTC
AACTGGGTTCGTGCCTTCATCCGTTTCCACGGTGTGCGTCACCCGGCAACCTTGGGCAGCAGCGAAGTCG
AGGCATTTCTGTCCTGGCTGGCGAACGAGCGCAAGGTTTCGGTCTCCACGCATCGTCAGGCATTGGCGGC
CTTGCTGTTCTTCTACGGCAAGGTGCTGTGCACGGATCTGCCCTTGCTTCAGGAGATCGGTAGACCTCGG
CCGTCGCGGCGCTTGCCGGTGGTGCTGACCCCGGATGAAGTGGTTCGCATCCTCGGTTTTCTGGAAGGCG
AGCATCGTTTGTTCGCCCAGGACTCTAGCTATAGTTCTAGTGGTTGGCTACAGCTTTGTTTAAACAAAGC
TGGCTATGGCAGGGCTTGCCGCCCCGACGTTGGCTGCGAGCCCTGGGCCTTCACCCGAACTTGGGGGTTG
GGGTGGGGAAAAGGAAGAAACGCGGGCGTATTGGTCCCAATGGGGTCTCGGTGGGGTATCGACAGAGTGC
CAGCCCTGGGACCGAACCCCGCGTTTATGAACAAACGACCCAACACCCGTGCGTTTTATTCTGTCTTTTT
ATTGCCGTCATAGCGCGGGTTCCTTCCGGTATTGTCTCCTTCCGTGTTTCAGTTAGCCTCCCCCATCTCC
CGGTACCGCATGCTTTATTTTTCAAATTGCGGATGGCTCCATGGAATGCTGGATTTGGTACCGCATGCTA
TGCATCAGCTGTTACTTCTCGAACTGAGGGTGAGACCAAGAACCTCCGCCGCTACCTCCGCCGGATCCGC
CACCTTTTTCAAATTGCGGATGGCTCCATGACTGGAAGTACAGGTTTTCCTCAGCTAGCGATGACACCTT
AGCCACAGCCTTAGCCAAGTCCTGCACCAGAGCAGAGTTCAGCTGGGGCAGAGTGGAGATCTTGGCGTGC
TTGGAGGTGGCGTATTTGTTCTTCACAGTCATGTGCTTGGTCAGGCCCTGGTTGACCATGACCACGTTCT
TGGCCAGGTGCTGCATCACAGGCAGCAGGGATTCCTCGGTGTAGGACAGGTAGTGCTGCAGAGTAGGGGT
CCACTCGCCGTTGTCCAGGATCTTGAGAGCCAGGCAGAAAGCACCAGCAGCGATCTGAGAAGGTGGGAAG
TGCACCATGTCGTAGTCCAGCATGGTCAGTTCCATCAGGTACTTAGCCAGGGTGTGCTGTTCCACGTCCA
CCTCTCCGATCTTGGAAGCACGACGCAGGAAGTGCAGAGGCAAAGGTCTACCCAGGCCGAAGTTCAGAGC
GCGCAGGATCTTCATTTCCATCTGACGGATCTGGTGCTTGGTGTAGGTGTTGTCGGTCACGAAAGCGAAG
TCGCCGATCTCAGGAGGGTACATTTCCTCGTACTTAGAGGCAATGAACATAGCGGTGACACCCACGAGCT
GCAGCATTTTCTTGGGCACGCAGTTGTTCTGCATGAAGCGGTCGATGATGGACACGGTCATGTACATAGT
CTCTTGCAGCAGACGGAACTTCATCTGCACCTGGACCAGCCAGTCGATCAGGATAGCACGCATGTTGCCG
GTCACTTCACGACCCAGCAGGTACTTGGGACGCACAGCCTGTTCCTCTTCCAGTTGACGCAGGTAAGCGT
AGATGTCCTTCACGTACTCGGAGCACAGGTTAGGGTCAGCACCGTCCTCAGCGTCCACGTCGTTAGCAGC
CAGGATCACGTCGGAGAAAGCCTGGCACAGGTCCTCTTCAGCTGGAGCGCAACCGGAGGTTTCCATAGGT
GAGGGTGAAGCGGTGTCCACCAGGATAGGCTCAGGGGACAGCTTTTCCTCTTTCACAGGACCAGGTTCTG
GCTCTGGTTCAGGCTCAGGCACAGGTTCAGACACAGGCACGGGCACCAACATGGGCACCTTCTCGAGAGG
CTTGGGCAGCTTCTTGTCGATCACTTTGCCGGTAGCGGAGGGCTTAGCCTCTTTCTTCATGGGCATCTTA
GCCTGCAGCTGCTCGGACACCTTGTTTCCGATGTCTCCCAGAGCGGTACGAGGACGCAGTCCAGGCTTAG
AAGTAGCAGCAGGAGCGGTGGGCACACGCTTAGCACCAGCCATGTTGATCTTCGCCTTGTTCTCAGCGTT
GATCTTGGAGTTACGGGTCACACGCAGAGCCATGATTGTAAATAAAATGTAATTTACAGTATAGTATTTT
AATTAATATACAAATGATTTGATAATAATTCTTATTTAACTATAATATATTGTGTTGGGTTGAATTAAAG
GTCCGTATACTAGTATCGATTCGCGACCTACTCCGGAATATTAATAGATCATGGAGATAATTAAAATGAT
AACCATCTCGCAAATAAATAAGTATTTTACTGTTTTCGTAACAGTTTTGTAATAAAAAAACCTATAAATA
TGGAAGATTACACCAAGATCGAGAAGATCGGCGAGGGCACCTACGGTGTCGTGTACAAGGGTCGTCACAA
GACCACCGGACAGGTGGTGGCTATGAAGAAGATCCGTCTGGAATCCGAGGAAGAGGGCGTCCCCTCTACC
GCTATCCGTGAAATCTCCCTGCTGAAAGAGCTGCGTCACCCCAACATCGTGTCCCTGCAAGACGTGCTGA
TGCAGGACTCCCGTCTGTACCTGATCTTCGAGTTCCTGTCTATGGACCTGAAGAAGTACCTGGACTCTAT
CCCTCCTGGCCAGTACATGGACTCCAGCCTGGTCAAGTCCTACCTGTACCAGATCCTGCAGGGTATCGTG
TTCTGCCACTCTCGTCGTGTGCTGCACCGTGACCTGAAGCCTCAGAACCTGCTGATCGACGACAAGGGCA
CCATCAAGCTGGCTGACTTCGGACTGGCTCGTGCTTTCGGTATCCCCATCCGTGTGTACACCCACGAGGT
GGTCACTCTGTGGTATCGTTCTCCCGAGGTGCTGCTGGGTTCCGCTCGTTACTCTACCCCTGTGGACATC
TGGTCCATCGGCACCATCTTCGCTGAGCTGGCTACCAAGAAACCCCTGTTCCACGGCGACTCCGAGATCG
ACCAACTGTTCCGTATCTTCCGTGCTCTGGGCACCCCTAACAACGAAGTGTGGCCTGAGGTGGAATCTCT
GCAGGACTACAAGAACACTTTCCCCAAGTGGAAGCCCGGTTCTCTGGCTTCCCACGTGAAGAACCTGGAC
GAGAACGGACTGGACCTGCTGTCCAAGATGCTCATCTACGACCCCGCTAAGCGCATCTCCGGCAAGATGG
CTCTGAACCATCCTTACTTCAACGACCTGGACAACCAGATCAAGAAGATGATCGCAGCTGAGGCTCTGGA
AGTTCTGTTTCAGGGACCTCACCATCATCACCATCACCATCACTAAGCTTGTCGAGAAGTACTAGAGGAT
CATAATCAGCCATACCACATTTGTAGAGGTTTTACTTGCTTTAAAAAACCTCCCACACCTCCCCCTGAAC
CTGAAACATAAAATGAATGCAATTGTTGTTGTTAACTTGTTTATTGCAGCTTATAATGGTTACAAATAAA
GCAATAGCATCACAAATTTCACAAATAAAGCATTTTTTTCACTGCATTCTAGTTGTGGTTTGTCCAAACT
CATCAATGTATCTTATCATGTCTGGATCTGATCACTGCTTGAGCCTAGGAGATCCGAACCAGATAAGTGA
AATCTAGTTCCAAACTATTTTGTCATTTTTAATTTTCGTATTAGCTTACGACGCTACACCCAGTTCCCAT
CTATTTTGTCACTCTTCCCTAAATAATCCTTAAAAACTCCATTTCCACCCCTCCCAGTTCCCAACTATTT
TGTCCGCCCACAGCGGGGCATTTTTCTTCCTGTTATGTTTTTAATCAAACATCCTGCCAACTCCATGTGA
CAAACCGTCATCTTCGGCTACTTTTTCTCTG
Features (pLannotate 1.2.2; 20 found; start..end, strand, type, name):
     74..90      +  CDS            lacZα (fragment): LacZα fragment of β-galactosidase; lacZ fragment
     95..549     +  rep_origin     f1 ori (sequence partly withheld): f1 bacteriophage origin of replication; arrow indicates direction of (+) strand synthesis
    575..679     +  promoter       AmpR promoter: bla
    680..1540    +  CDS            AmpR: β-lactamase; bla; confers resistance to ampicillin, carbenicillin, and related antibiotics
   1711..2299    +  rep_origin     ori: high-copy-number ColE1/pMB1/pBR322/pUC origin of replication
   2485..2536    -  misc_feature   bom (fragment): basis of mobility region from pBR322
   2604..2828    -  mobile_element Tn7R: mini-Tn7 element (right end of the Tn7 transposon) Tn7
   2895..3428    -  CDS            GmR: gentamycin acetyltransferase; aacC1; confers resistance to gentamycin
   3617..3645    -  promoter       Pc promoter: intI1 (promoter lies within the coding sequence); class 1 integron promoter
   3623..3970    -  CDS            YPR2_ECOLX (fragment): Protein predicted: Swiss-Prot protein existence level 4. From Escherichia coli.
   4162..4210    -  polyA_signal   HSV TK poly(A) signal: herpes simplex virus thymidine kinase polyadenylation signal (Cole and Stacy, 1985)
   4445..4462    -  CDS            TEV site (fragment): tobacco etch virus (TEV) protease recognition and cleavage site
   4478..5776    -  CDS            CCNB1: CCNB1_HUMAN - Also known as CCNB. Experimental evidence at protein level: Swiss-Prot protein existence level 1. Essential for the control of the cell cycle at the G2/M (mitosis) transition. From Homo sapiens (Human).
   5777..5886    -  promoter       p10 promoter: baculovirus promoter for expression in insect cells
   5931..6022    +  promoter       polyhedrin promoter: polh from Autographa californica; promoter for the baculovirus polyhedrin gene
   6023..6913    +  CDS            CDK1: CDK1_HUMAN - Also known as CDC2, CDC28A, CDKN1, P34CDC2. Experimental evidence at protein level: Swiss-Prot protein existence level 1. (Microbial infection) Acts as a receptor for hepatitis C virus (HCV) in hepatocytes and facilitates its cell entry. From Homo sapiens (Human).
   6959..6976    +  CDS            7xHis (fragment): 6xHis affinity tag
   7001..7084    +  CDS            large T antigen (fragment): large T antigen from SV40 (simian virus 40)
   7107..7241    +  polyA_signal   SV40 poly(A) signal: SV40 polyadenylation signal
   7270..7435    -  mobile_element Tn7L: mini-Tn7 element (left end of the Tn7 transposon) Tn7
