[The description below was written by a language model from this plasmid's Addgene catalogue record and pLannotate feature annotations shown in this document.]
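Description:
pF1-Hs Cdk1/cyclin B1 is a 7.5 kb insect-cell expression plasmid built on the pF1 backbone, a dual-promoter baculovirus transfer vector of the pFastBac Dual type. It is maintained in E. coli as a high-copy plasmid through a ColE1/pUC-type origin and selected with ampicillin (AmpR under its own bla promoter); an f1 origin is also present. The expression region is flanked by the Tn7R and Tn7L ends of a mini-Tn7 element, which also encloses a gentamicin resistance gene driven by the Pc integron promoter. This arrangement allows the whole cassette to be moved by Tn7 transposition into a baculovirus bacmid, with gentamicin marking the transposed segment, so that recombinant virus can be generated for infecting insect cells.

The payload consists of two divergently oriented expression units placed back to back. The polyhedrin promoter drives human CDK1 (891 bp), followed by a C-terminal polyhistidine tag (recorded as 8xHis) and the SV40 polyadenylation signal. On the opposite strand, the p10 promoter drives human cyclin B1 (CCNB1, 1299 bp), followed by a sequence annotated as a partial TEV protease site and terminated by the HSV TK polyadenylation signal. The catalogue lists a C-terminal double Strep-tag on cyclin B1, which the automated annotation did not pick up. Both coding sequences were synthesised with codon optimisation for insect cells.

Because both very late baculoviral promoters act from a single virus, the kinase and its cyclin partner are co-produced in the same cell and can assemble into the active Cdk1/cyclin B1 complex. The orthogonal affinity tags should permit purification of the heterodimer, and the associated work concerns structural studies of human separase regulation.
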