Addgene plasmid #177330: pF1-Hs Cdk1/cyclin B1
Purpose: Co-expression of the human active Cdk1/cyclin B1 kinase complex
Depositing lab: Andreas Boland. Depositing organization: University of Geneva. Publication: Structural basis of human separase regulation by securin and CDK1-cyclin B1. Yu J, Raia P, Ghent CM, Raisch T, Sadian Y, Cavadini S, Sabale PM, Barford D, Raunser S, Morgan DO, Boland A. Nature. 2021 Aug;596(7870):138-142. doi: 10.1038/s41586-021-03764-0. Epub 2021 Jul 21. PubMed 34290405.
Backbone
  Vector backbone: pF1
  Backbone size w/o insert (bp): 5334
  Total vector size (bp): 7524
  Vector type: Insect Expression
Growth in bacteria
  Bacterial resistance: Ampicillin, 100 μg/mL
  Growth temperature: 37°C
  Growth strain: DH5alpha
  Copy number: High Copy
Gene/Insert 1
  Gene/Insert name: Cyclin-dependent kinase 1 (alt names: CDK1; CDC2)
  Species: H. sapiens (human)
  Insert size (bp): 891
  GenBank ID: CAA28963.1
  Entrez Gene: CDK1 (a.k.a. CDC2, CDC28A, P34CDC2)
  Tag / fusion protein: 8 x His (C terminal on backbone)
Gene/Insert 2
  Gene/Insert name: G2/mitotic-specific cyclin-B1 (alt names: CCNB1; cyclin B1)
  Species: H. sapiens (human)
  Insert size (bp): 1299
  GenBank ID: BAF82120.1
  Entrez Gene: CCNB1 (a.k.a. CCNB)
  Tag / fusion protein: 2 x Strep-tag (C terminal on backbone)
Terms and licenses: Academic/Nonprofit Terms; Industry Terms: Not Available to Industry
Depositor comments: Genes are gene-optimised for insect cell expression and have been ordered from GeneArts.
How to cite: pF1-Hs Cdk1/cyclin B1 was a gift from Andreas Boland (Addgene plasmid # 177330 ; http://n2t.net/addgene:177330 ; RRID:Addgene_177330)
